Addgene plasmid #24794: pN1-Lck-GCaMP2
Depositing lab: Baljit Khakh. Publication: A genetically targeted optical sensor to monitor calcium signals in astrocyte processes. Shigetomi E, Kracun S, Sofroniew MV, Khakh BS.. Nat Neurosci. 2010 Jun;13(6):759-66. 10.1038/nn.2557 PubMed 20495558.
Backbone
  Vector backbone: pEGFP-N1
  Backbone manufacturer: Clontech
  Backbone size w/o insert (bp): 3950
  Vector type: Mammalian Expression
  Selectable markers: Neomycin (select with G418)
Growth in bacteria
  Bacterial resistance: Kanamycin, 50 μg/mL
  Growth temperature: 37°C
  Growth strain: DH5alpha
  Copy number: High Copy
Gene/Insert
  Gene/Insert name: Lck-GCaMP2 (alt names: GCaMP; GCaMP2; Lck-GCaMP)
  Insert size (bp): 1480
  Mutation: Plasmid contains N-terminal 26 amino acid membrane targeting sequence of Lck (Src tyrosine kinase) fused to GCaMP2. 6xHis and Xpress (FLAG-like) epitope tags contained within 'RSET' sequence, making up the linker region between Lck and GCaMP2
  Tag / fusion protein: His; Xpress
  Cloning method: Restriction Enzyme; 5′ cloning site BglII (not destroyed); 3′ cloning site NotI (not destroyed)
  Sequencing primers: 5′ ACGGTGGGAGGTCTATATAAGCAGAG
Resource information
  A portion of this plasmid was derived from a plasmid made by: A. Sagasti (UCLA) for the GCaMP2 plasmid and D.E. Bergles (Johns Hopkins) for the Lck domain containing plasmid.
Terms and licenses: Academic/Nonprofit Terms; Industry Terms: Not Available to Industry
How to cite: pN1-Lck-GCaMP2 was a gift from Baljit Khakh (Addgene plasmid # 24794 ; http://n2t.net/addgene:24794 ; RRID:Addgene_24794)
