[The description below was written by a language model from this plasmid's Addgene catalogue record and pLannotate feature annotations shown in this document.]
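Description:
pN1-Lck-GCaMP2 is a mammalian expression plasmid built on the Clontech pEGFP-N1 backbone, with the Lck-GCaMP2 insert (about 1.5 kb) cloned between BglII and NotI; the backbone size quoted without insert and the absence of a separate EGFP feature suggest the sensor occupies the position of the original EGFP. The full depositor sequence is 5,427 nt. It replicates at high copy in E. coli from a ColE1/pUC-type origin and also carries an f1 origin. A single NeoR/KanR (Tn5 aminoglycoside phosphotransferase) gene serves both hosts: the bacterial bla-type promoter drives it for kanamycin selection, and the SV40 enhancer/early promoter, with an HSV TK polyadenylation signal, drives it for G418 selection of transfected mammalian cells.

The payload is transcribed from the human CMV immediate-early enhancer and promoter and terminated by the SV40 poly(A) signal. The open reading frame begins with the N-terminal 26 amino acids of the Src-family tyrosine kinase Lck, a membrane-targeting sequence that tethers the fusion to the plasma membrane. This is followed by an "RSET" linker containing 6xHis and Xpress epitope tags, and then the GCaMP2 genetically encoded calcium indicator, whose fluorescence changes with calcium binding. The automated annotation labels the sensor region as a GCaMP6f fragment, which reflects sequence similarity within the GCaMP family; the catalogue record identifies it as GCaMP2. Short matches to SV40 large T antigen, ble and bGH poly(A) are likely backbone remnants or incidental hits. According to the associated publication, the construct was developed as a genetically targeted optical sensor for monitoring near-membrane calcium signals in astrocyte processes.
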