Features (pLannotate 1.2.2; 15 found; start..end, strand, type, name):
     61..364     +  enhancer       CMV enhancer: human cytomegalovirus immediate early enhancer
    365..568     +  promoter       CMV promoter: human cytomegalovirus (CMV) immediate early promoter
    591..614     +  misc_feature   MCS (fragment): multiple cloning site
    621..698     +  CDS            LCK (fragment): LCK_HUMAN - Experimental evidence at protein level: Swiss-Prot protein existence level 1. Non-receptor tyrosine-protein kinase that plays an essential role in the selection and maturation of developing T-cells in the thymus and in the function of mature T-cells. Plays a key role in T- cell antigen receptor (TCR)-linked signal transduction pathways. Constitutively associated with the cytoplasmic portions of the CD4 and CD8 surface receptors. Association of the TCR with a peptide antigen- bound MHC complex facilitates the interaction of CD4 and CD8 with MHC class II and class I molecules, respec
    743..2093    +  CDS            GCaMP6f (fragment) (sequence partly withheld): improved fluorescent protein-based calcium sensor (Chen et al., 2013)
   2109..2192    +  CDS            large T antigen (fragment): large T antigen from SV40 (simian virus 40)
   2215..2336    +  polyA_signal   SV40 poly(A) signal: SV40 polyadenylation signal
   2370..2798    -  rep_origin     f1 ori (sequence partly withheld): f1 bacteriophage origin of replication; arrow indicates direction of (+) strand synthesis
   2825..2929    +  promoter       AmpR promoter: bla
   2931..3288    +  promoter       SV40 promoter: SV40 enhancer and early promoter
   3323..4117    +  CDS            NeoR/KanR: aminoglycoside phosphotransferase from Tn5; aph(3')-II (or nptII); confers resistance to neomycin, kanamycin, and G418 (Geneticin®)
   4138..4290    +  CDS            ble (fragment): BLE_KLEPN - Experimental evidence at protein level: Swiss-Prot protein existence level 1. Binding protein with a strong affinity to the bleomycin family of antibiotics. Binds to CL990; an antimitotic-antibiotic compound. From Klebsiella pneumoniae.
   4349..4396    +  polyA_signal   HSV TK poly(A) signal: herpes simplex virus thymidine kinase polyadenylation signal (Cole and Stacy, 1985)
   4487..4503    -  polyA_signal   bGH poly(A) signal (fragment): bovine growth hormone polyadenylation signal
   4725..5313    +  rep_origin     ori: high-copy-number ColE1/pMB1/pBR322/pUC origin of replication
>Addgene plasmid #24794 | pN1-Lck-GCaMP2 | depositor full sequence | sequence record 11508 | Author sequence
TAGTTATTAATAGTAATCAATTACGGGGTCATTAGTTCATAGCCCATATATGGAGTTCCGCGTTACATAA
CTTACGGTAAATGGCCCGCCTGGCTGACCGCCCAACGACCCCCGCCCATTGACGTCAATAATGACGTATG
TTCCCATAGTAACGCCAATAGGGACTTTCCATTGACGTCAATGGGTGGAGTATTTACGGTAAACTGCCCA
CTTGGCAGTACATCAAGTGTATCATATGCCAAGTACGCCCCCTATTGACGTCAATGACGGTAAATGGCCC
GCCTGGCATTATGCCCAGTACATGACCTTATGGGACTTTCCTACTTGGCAGTACATCTACGTATTAGTCA
TCGCTATTACCATGGTGATGCGGTTTTGGCAGTACATCAATGGGCGTGGATAGCGGTTTGACTCACGGGG
ATTTCCAAGTCTCCACCCCATTGACGTCAATGGGAGTTTGTTTTGGCACCAAAATCAACGGGACTTTCCA
AAATGTCGTAACAACTCCGCCCCATTGACGCAAATGGGCGGTAGGCGTGTACGGTGGGAGGTCTATATAA
GCAGAGCTGGTTTAGTGAACCGTCAGATCCGCTAGCGCTACCGGACTCAGATCTGCCACCATGGGCTGTG
GCTGCAGCTCAAACCCTGAAGATGACTGGATGGAGAACATTGACGTGTGTGAGAACTGCCATTATCCCCC
GCCGAAGCTTCGAATTGATCCACCGGATCTCGCCACCATGCGGGGTTCTCATCATCATCATCATCATGGT
ATGGCTAGCATGACTGGTGGACAGCAAATGGGTCGGGATCTGTACGACGATGACGATAAGGATCTCGCCA
CCATGGTCGACTCATCACGTCGTAAGTGGAATAAGACAGGTCACGCAGTCAGAGCTATAGGTCGGCTGAG
CTCACTCGAGAACGTCTATATCATGGCCGACAAGCAGAAGAACGGCATCAAGGCGAACTTCAAGATCCGC
CACAACATCGAGGACGGCGGCGTGCAGCTCGCCTACCACTACCAGCAGAACACCCCCATCGGCGACGGCC
CCGTGCTGCTGCCCGACAACCACTACCTGAGCACCCAGTCCAAACTTTCGAAAGACCCCAACGAGAAGCG
CGATCACATGGTCCTGCTGGAGTTCGTGACCGCCGCCGGGATCACTCTCGGCATGGACGAGCTGTACAAG
GGCGGTACCGGAGGGAGCATGGTGAGCAAGGGCGAGGAGCTGTTCACCGGGGTGGTGCCCATCCTGGTCG
AGCTGGACGGCGACGTAAACGGCCACAAGTTCAGCGTGTCCGGCGAGGGTGAGGGCGATGCCACCTACGG
CAAGCTGACCCTGAAGTTCATCTGCACCACCGGCAAGCTGCCCGTGCCCTGGCCCACCCTCGTGACCACC
CTGACCTACGGCGTGCAGTGCTTCAGCCGCTACCCCGACCACATGAAGCAGCACGACTTCTTCAAGTCCG
CCATGCCCGAAGGCTACATCCAGGAGCGCACCATCTTCTTCAAGGACGACGGCAACTACAAGACCCGCGC
CGAGGTGAAGTTCGAGGGCGACACCCTGGTGAACCGCATCGAGCTGAAGGGCATCGACTTCAAGGAGGAC
GGCAACATCCTGGGGCACAAGCTGGAGTACAACACGCGT
[438 nt withheld, positions 1650-2087]
AAGTGAGCGGCCGCGACTCTAGATCATAATCAGCCATACCACATTTGTAGAGGTTTTACTTGCTTTAAAA
AACCTCCCACACCTCCCCCTGAACCTGAAACATAAAATGAATGCAATTGTTGTTGTTAACTTGTTTATTG
CAGCTTATAATGGTTACAAATAAAGCAATAGCATCACAAATTTCACAAATAAAGCATTTTTTTCACTGCA
TTCTAGTTGTGGTTTGTCCAAACTCATCAATGTATCTTAAGGCGTAAATTGTAAGCGTTAATATTTTGTT
AAAATTCGCGTTAAATTTTTGTTAAATCAGCTCATTTTTTAACCAATAGGCCGAAATCGGCAAAATCCCT
TATAAATCAAAAGAATAGACCGAGATAGGGT
[37 nt withheld, positions 2469-2505]
AAAGAACGTGGACTCCAACGTCAAAGG
[49 nt withheld, positions 2533-2581]
T
[91 nt withheld, positions 2583-2673]
G
[124 nt withheld, positions 2675-2798]
CAGGTGGCACTTTTCGGGGAAATGTGCGCGGAACCCCTATTTGTTTATTTTTCTAAATACATTCAAATAT
GTATCCGCTCATGAGACAATAACCCTGATAAATGCTTCAATAATATTGAAAAAGGAAGAGTCCTGAGGCG
GAAAGAACCAGCTGTGGAATGTGTGTCAGTTAGGGTGTGGAAAGTCCCCAGGCTCCCCAGCAGGCAGAAG
TATGCAAAGCATGCATCTCAATTAGTCAGCAACCAGGTGTGGAAAGTCCCCAGGCTCCCCAGCAGGCAGA
AGTATGCAAAGCATGCATCTCAATTAGTCAGCAACCATAGTCCCGCCCCTAACTCCGCCCATCCCGCCCC
TAACTCCGCCCAGTTCCGCCCATTCTCCGCCCCATGGCTGACTAATTTTTTTTATTTATGCAGAGGCCGA
GGCCGCCTCGGCCTCTGAGCTATTCCAGAAGTAGTGAGGAGGCTTTTTTGGAGGCCTAGGCTTTTGCAAA
GATCGATCAAGAGACAGGATGAGGATCGTTTCGCATGATTGAACAAGATGGATTGCACGCAGGTTCTCCG
GCCGCTTGGGTGGAGAGGCTATTCGGCTATGACTGGGCACAACAGACAATCGGCTGCTCTGATGCCGCCG
TGTTCCGGCTGTCAGCGCAGGGGCGCCCGGTTCTTTTTGTCAAGACCGACCTGTCCGGTGCCCTGAATGA
ACTGCAAGACGAGGCAGCGCGGCTATCGTGGCTGGCCACGACGGGCGTTCCTTGCGCAGCTGTGCTCGAC
GTTGTCACTGAAGCGGGAAGGGACTGGCTGCTATTGGGCGAAGTGCCGGGGCAGGATCTCCTGTCATCTC
ACCTTGCTCCTGCCGAGAAAGTATCCATCATGGCTGATGCAATGCGGCGGCTGCATACGCTTGATCCGGC
TACCTGCCCATTCGACCACCAAGCGAAACATCGCATCGAGCGAGCACGTACTCGGATGGAAGCCGGTCTT
GTCGATCAGGATGATCTGGACGAAGAGCATCAGGGGCTCGCGCCAGCCGAACTGTTCGCCAGGCTCAAGG
CGAGCATGCCCGACGGCGAGGATCTCGTCGTGACCCATGGCGATGCCTGCTTGCCGAATATCATGGTGGA
AAATGGCCGCTTTTCTGGATTCATCGACTGTGGCCGGCTGGGTGTGGCGGACCGCTATCAGGACATAGCG
TTGGCTACCCGTGATATTGCTGAAGAGCTTGGCGGCGAATGGGCTGACCGCTTCCTCGTGCTTTACGGTA
TCGCCGCTCCCGATTCGCAGCGCATCGCCTTCTATCGCCTTCTTGACGAGTTCTTCTGAGCGGGACTCTG
GGGTTCGAAATGACCGACCAAGCGACGCCCAACCTGCCATCACGAGATTTCGATTCCACCGCCGCCTTCT
ATGAAAGGTTGGGCTTCGGAATCGTTTTCCGGGACGCCGGCTGGATGATCCTCCAGCGCGGGGATCTCAT
GCTGGAGTTCTTCGCCCACCCTAGGGGGAGGCTAACTGAAACACGGAAGGAGACAATACCGGAAGGAACC
CGCGCTATGACGGCAATAAAAAGACAGAATAAAACGCACGGTGTTGGGTCGTTTGTTCATAAACGCGGGG
TTCGGTCCCAGGGCTGGCACTCTGTCGATACCCCACCGAGACCCCATTGGGGCCAATACGCCCGCGTTTC
TTCCTTTTCCCCACCCCACCCCCCAAGTTCGGGTGAAGGCCCAGGGCTCGCAGCCAACGTCGGGGCGGCA
GGCCCTGCCATAGCCTCAGGTTACTCATATATACTTTAGATTGATTTAAAACTTCATTTTTAATTTAAAA
GGATCTAGGTGAAGATCCTTTTTGATAATCTCATGACCAAAATCCCTTAACGTGAGTTTTCGTTCCACTG
AGCGTCAGACCCCGTAGAAAAGATCAAAGGATCTTCTTGAGATCCTTTTTTTCTGCGCGTAATCTGCTGC
TTGCAAACAAAAAAACCACCGCTACCAGCGGTGGTTTGTTTGCCGGATCAAGAGCTACCAACTCTTTTTC
CGAAGGTAACTGGCTTCAGCAGAGCGCAGATACCAAATACTGTCCTTCTAGTGTAGCCGTAGTTAGGCCA
CCACTTCAAGAACTCTGTAGCACCGCCTACATACCTCGCTCTGCTAATCCTGTTACCAGTGGCTGCTGCC
AGTGGCGATAAGTCGTGTCTTACCGGGTTGGACTCAAGACGATAGTTACCGGATAAGGCGCAGCGGTCGG
GCTGAACGGGGGGTTCGTGCACACAGCCCAGCTTGGAGCGAACGACCTACACCGAACTGAGATACCTACA
GCGTGAGCTATGAGAAAGCGCCACGCTTCCCGAAGGGAGAAAGGCGGACAGGTATCCGGTAAGCGGCAGG
GTCGGAACAGGAGAGCGCACGAGGGAGCTTCCAGGGGGAAACGCCTGGTATCTTTATAGTCCTGTCGGGT
TTCGCCACCTCTGACTTGAGCGTCGATTTTTGTGATGCTCGTCAGGGGGGCGGAGCCTATGGAAAAACGC
CAGCAACGCGGCCTTTTTACGGTTCCTGGCCTTTTGCTGGCCTTTTGCTCACATGTTCTTTCCTGCGTTA
TCCCCTGATTCTGTGGATAACCGTATTACCGCCATGCAT
