>Addgene plasmid #24794 | pN1-Lck-GCaMP2 | addgene partial sequence | sequence record 31177 | 24794 with EGFP-N
TTGCTCACCATGCTCCCTCCGGTACCGCCCTTGTACAGCTCGTCCATGCCGAGAGTGATCCCGGCGGCGG
TCACGAACTCCAGCAGGACCATGTGATCGCGCTTCTCGTTGGGGTCTTTCGAAAGTTTGGACTGGGTGCT
CAGGTAGTGGTTGTCGGGCAGCAGCACGGGGCCGTCGCCGATGGGGGTGTTCTGCTGGTAGTGGTAGGCG
AGCTGCACGCCGCCGTCCTCGATGTTGTGGCGGATCTTGAAGTTCGCCTTGATGCCGTTCTTCTGCTTGT
CGGCCATGATATAGACGTTCTCGAGTGAGCTCAGCCGACCTATAGCTCTGACTGCGTGACCTGTCTTATT
CCACTTACGACGTGATGAGTCGACCATGGTGGCGAGATCCTTATCGTCATCGTCGTACAGATCCCGACCC
ATTTGCTGTCCACCAGTCATGCTAGCCATACCATGATGATGATGATGATGAGAACCCCGCATGGTGGCGA
GATCCGGTGGATCAATTCGAAGCTTCGGCGGGGGATAATGGCAGTTCTCACACACGTCAATGTTCTCCAT
CCAGTCATCTTCAGGGTTTGAGCTGCAGCCACAGCCCATGGTGGCAGATCTGAGTCCGGTAGCGCTAGCG
GATCTGACGGTTCACTAAACCAGCTCTGCTTATATAGACCTCCCACCGTACACGCCTACCGCCCATTTGC
GTCAATGGGGCGGAGTTGTTACGACATTTTGGAAAGTCCCGTTGATTTTGGTGCCAAAACAAACTCCCAT
TGACGTCAATGGGGTGGAGACTTGGAAATCCCCGTGAGTCAAACCGCTATCCACGCCCATTGATGTACTG
CCAAAACCGCATCACCATGGTAATAGCGATGACTAATACGTA
